Addgene plasmid #92029: lentiCRISPRv2.sgNf1.4
Purpose: sgNf1.4 for Nf1 deletion
Depositing lab: Wen Xue. Depositing organization: University of Massachusetts, Worcester. Publication: Genome-Wide CRISPR Screen Identifies Regulators of Mitogen-Activated Protein Kinase as Suppressors of Liver Tumors in Mice. Song CQ, Li Y, Mou H, Moore J, Park A, Pomyen Y, Hough S, Kennedy Z, Fischer A, Yin H, Anderson DG, Conte D Jr, Zender L, Wang XW, Thorgeirsson S, Weng Z, Xue W. Gastroenterology. 2017 Apr;152(5):1161-1173.e1. doi: 10.1053/j.gastro.2016.12.002. Epub 2016 Dec 10. PubMed 27956228.
Backbone
  Vector backbone: lentiCRISPRv2 Cas9-FLAG-2A-Puro
  Total vector size (bp): 13006
  Vector type: Mammalian Expression, Mouse Targeting, Lentiviral
  Selectable markers: Puromycin
Growth in bacteria
  Bacterial resistance: Ampicillin, 100 μg/mL
  Growth temperature: 37°C
  Growth strain: NEB Stable
  Copy number: Unknown
Gene/Insert
  Gene/Insert name: sgNf1.4 for Nf1 deletion
  gRNA/shRNA sequence: GATTATCCGAATTCTTAGCA
  Species: M. musculus (mouse)
  GenBank ID: NC_000077
Terms and licenses: Academic/Nonprofit Terms; Industry Terms: Not Available to Industry
How to cite: lentiCRISPRv2.sgNf1.4 was a gift from Wen Xue (Addgene plasmid # 92029 ; http://n2t.net/addgene:92029 ; RRID:Addgene_92029)
