[The description below was written by a language model from this plasmid's Addgene catalogue record and pLannotate feature annotations shown in this document.]
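Description:
lentiCRISPRv2.sgNf1.4 is an all-in-one, third-generation-style lentiviral CRISPR/Cas9 vector of about 13 kb, built on the lentiCRISPRv2 Cas9-FLAG-2A-Puro backbone and carrying a single guide RNA directed against the mouse Nf1 gene. It is propagated in E. coli through a high-copy ColE1/pUC-type origin with ampicillin selection (AmpR), and an f1 origin is also present. The backbone outside the viral region additionally contains an SV40/EM7-driven bleomycin/Zeocin resistance cassette with an SV40 poly(A) signal, which is not part of the packaged genome.

The transfer cassette is framed by a CMV enhancer/promoter fused to a truncated HIV-1 5' LTR, which drives Tat-independent genomic RNA production in packaging cells, and a self-inactivating ΔU3 3' LTR followed by a bGH poly(A) signal. Between them lie the Ψ packaging signal with a gag fragment, the RRE for Rev-dependent nuclear export, and the cPPT/CTS. The payload consists of two expression units. A human U6 RNA polymerase III promoter transcribes the Nf1-targeting spacer joined to the S. pyogenes gRNA scaffold. An EF-1α core promoter drives S. pyogenes Cas9, which according to the backbone name is FLAG-tagged and linked through a 2A peptide to puromycin N-acetyltransferase; the tag and 2A element are not separately annotated in the feature table. A WPRE downstream enhances transcript expression.

Transduced mammalian cells can be selected with puromycin. The stated purpose is Nf1 deletion in mouse cells, and the associated publication concerns a CRISPR screen for suppressors of liver tumors in mice.
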