Features (pLannotate 1.2.2; 33 found; start..end, strand, type, name):
      1..241     +  promoter       U6 promoter: RNA polymerase III promoter for human U6 snRNA
    270..345     +  misc_RNA       gRNA scaffold: guide RNA scaffold for the Streptococcus pyogenes CRISPR/Cas9 system
    363..381     +  CDS            small t antigen (fragment): SV40 (simian virus 40) small t antigen
    407..618     +  promoter       EF-1α core promoter: core promoter for human elongation factor EF-1α
    643..4746    +  CDS            Cas9: Cas9 (Csn1) endonuclease from the Streptococcus pyogenes Type II CRISPR/Cas system generates RNA-guided double strand breaks in DNA
   4884..5481    +  CDS            PuroR (fragment): puromycin N-acetyltransferase; pac from Streptomyces; confers resistance to puromycin
   5497..6085    +  misc_feature   WPRE: woodchuck hepatitis virus posttranscriptional regulatory element
   6136..6155    +  misc_feature   cPPT/CTS (fragment): central polypurine tract and central termination sequence of HIV-1
   6157..6390    +  LTR            3' LTR (ΔU3): self-inactivating 3' long terminal repeat (LTR) from HIV-1
   6422..6646    +  polyA_signal   bGH poly(A) signal: bovine growth hormone polyadenylation signal
   6650..6671    +  promoter       SV40 promoter (fragment): SV40 enhancer and early promoter
   6692..7120    +  rep_origin     f1 ori (sequence partly withheld): f1 bacteriophage origin of replication; arrow indicates direction of (+) strand synthesis
   7134..7463    +  promoter       SV40 promoter: SV40 enhancer and early promoter
   7511..7558    +  promoter       EM7 promoter: synthetic bacterial promoter&nbsp
   7577..7951    +  CDS            BleoR: antibiotic-binding protein; Sh ble from Streptoalloteichus hindustanus; confers resistance to bleomycin, phleomycin, and Zeocin™
   7961..8086    +  CDS            ble (fragment): BLE_KLEPN - Experimental evidence at protein level: Swiss-Prot protein existence level 1. Binding protein with a strong affinity to the bleomycin family of antibiotics. Binds to CL990; an antimitotic-antibiotic compound. From Klebsiella pneumoniae.
   8081..8202    +  polyA_signal   SV40 poly(A) signal: SV40 polyadenylation signal
   8273..8295    -  protein_bind   lac operator (fragment): The lac repressor binds to the lac operator to inhibit transcription in E. coli. This inhibition can be relieved by adding lactose or isopropyl-β-D-thiogalactopyranoside (IPTG). lac repressor encoded by lacI
   8299..8329    -  promoter       lac promoter: promoter for the E. coli lac operon
   8344..8365    -  protein_bind   CAP binding site: CAP binding activates transcription in the presence of cAMP. E. coli catabolite activator protein
   8378..8470    -  CDS            lacI (fragment): lac repressor; lacI; The lac repressor binds to the lac operator to inhibit transcription in E. coli. This inhibition can be relieved by adding lactose or isopropyl-β-D-thiogalactopyranoside (IPTG).
   8653..9241    -  rep_origin     ori: high-copy-number ColE1/pMB1/pBR322/pUC origin of replication
   9412..10272   -  CDS            AmpR: β-lactamase; bla; confers resistance to ampicillin, carbenicillin, and related antibiotics
  10273..10377   -  promoter       AmpR promoter: bla
  10436..10488   -  misc_feature   bom (fragment): basis of mobility region from pBR322
  10643..11022   +  enhancer       CMV enhancer: human cytomegalovirus immediate early enhancer
  11023..11222   +  promoter       CMV promoter: human cytomegalovirus (CMV) immediate early promoter
  11240..11420   +  LTR            5' LTR (truncated): truncated 5' long terminal repeat (LTR) from HIV-1
  11467..11592   +  misc_feature   HIV-1 Ψ: packaging signal of human immunodeficiency virus type 1
  11576..11939   +  CDS            HIV-1 gag (fragment): gag protein from human immunodeficiency virus 1; gag
  12085..12318   +  misc_feature   RRE: The Rev response element (RRE) of HIV-1 allows for Rev-dependent mRNA export from the nucleus to the cytoplasm.
  12695..12795   +  CDS            Rev (fragment): human immunodeficiency virus 1 (HIV-1) Rev protein; rev; enhances nuclear export of unspliced and incompletely spliced viral mRNAs
  12845..12962   +  misc_feature   cPPT/CTS: central polypurine tract and central termination sequence of HIV-1
>Addgene plasmid #92029 | lentiCRISPRv2.sgNf1.4 | addgene full sequence | sequence record 180843 | Addgene NGS Result
GAGGGCCTATTTCCCATGATTCCTTCATATTTGCATATACGATACAAGGCTGTTAGAGAGATAATTAGAA
TTAATTTGACTGTAAACACAAAGATATTAGTACAAAATACGTGACGTAGAAAGTAATAATTTCTTGGGTA
GTTTGCAGTTTTAAAATTATGTTTTAAAATGGACTATCATATGCTTACCGTAACTTGAAAGTATTTCGAT
TTCTTGGCTTTATATATCTTGTGGAAAGGACGAAACACCGATTATCCGAATTCTTAGCAGTTTTAGAGCT
AGAAATAGCAAGTTAAAATAAGGCTAGTCCGTTATCAACTTGAAAAAGTGGCACCGAGTCGGTGCTTTTT
TGAATTCGCTAGCTAGGTCTTGAAAGGAGTGGGAATTGGCTCCGGTGCCCGTCAGTGGGCAGAGCGCACA
TCGCCCACAGTCCCCGAGAAGTTGGGGGGAGGGGTCGGCAATTGATCCGGTGCCTAGAGAAGGTGGCGCG
GGGTAAACTGGGAAAGTGATGTCGTGTACTGGCTCCGCCTTTTTCCCGAGGGTGGGGGAGAACCGTATAT
AAGTGCAGTAGTCGCCGTGAACGTTCTTTTTCGCAACGGGTTTGCCGCCAGAACACAGGACCGGTTCTAG
AGCGCTGCCACCATGGACAAGAAGTACAGCATCGGCCTGGACATCGGCACCAACTCTGTGGGCTGGGCCG
TGATCACCGACGAGTACAAGGTGCCCAGCAAGAAATTCAAGGTGCTGGGCAACACCGACCGGCACAGCAT
CAAGAAGAACCTGATCGGAGCCCTGCTGTTCGACAGCGGCGAAACAGCCGAGGCCACCCGGCTGAAGAGA
ACCGCCAGAAGAAGATACACCAGACGGAAGAACCGGATCTGCTATCTGCAAGAGATCTTCAGCAACGAGA
TGGCCAAGGTGGACGACAGCTTCTTCCACAGACTGGAAGAGTCCTTCCTGGTGGAAGAGGATAAGAAGCA
CGAGCGGCACCCCATCTTCGGCAACATCGTGGACGAGGTGGCCTACCACGAGAAGTACCCCACCATCTAC
CACCTGAGAAAGAAACTGGTGGACAGCACCGACAAGGCCGACCTGCGGCTGATCTATCTGGCCCTGGCCC
ACATGATCAAGTTCCGGGGCCACTTCCTGATCGAGGGCGACCTGAACCCCGACAACAGCGACGTGGACAA
GCTGTTCATCCAGCTGGTGCAGACCTACAACCAGCTGTTCGAGGAAAACCCCATCAACGCCAGCGGCGTG
GACGCCAAGGCCATCCTGTCTGCCAGACTGAGCAAGAGCAGACGGCTGGAAAATCTGATCGCCCAGCTGC
CCGGCGAGAAGAAGAATGGCCTGTTCGGAAACCTGATTGCCCTGAGCCTGGGCCTGACCCCCAACTTCAA
GAGCAACTTCGACCTGGCCGAGGATGCCAAACTGCAGCTGAGCAAGGACACCTACGACGACGACCTGGAC
AACCTGCTGGCCCAGATCGGCGACCAGTACGCCGACCTGTTTCTGGCCGCCAAGAACCTGTCCGACGCCA
TCCTGCTGAGCGACATCCTGAGAGTGAACACCGAGATCACCAAGGCCCCCCTGAGCGCCTCTATGATCAA
GAGATACGACGAGCACCACCAGGACCTGACCCTGCTGAAAGCTCTCGTGCGGCAGCAGCTGCCTGAGAAG
TACAAAGAGATTTTCTTCGACCAGAGCAAGAACGGCTACGCCGGCTACATTGACGGCGGAGCCAGCCAGG
AAGAGTTCTACAAGTTCATCAAGCCCATCCTGGAAAAGATGGACGGCACCGAGGAACTGCTCGTGAAGCT
GAACAGAGAGGACCTGCTGCGGAAGCAGCGGACCTTCGACAACGGCAGCATCCCCCACCAGATCCACCTG
GGAGAGCTGCACGCCATTCTGCGGCGGCAGGAAGATTTTTACCCATTCCTGAAGGACAACCGGGAAAAGA
TCGAGAAGATCCTGACCTTCCGCATCCCCTACTACGTGGGCCCTCTGGCCAGGGGAAACAGCAGATTCGC
CTGGATGACCAGAAAGAGCGAGGAAACCATCACCCCCTGGAACTTCGAGGAAGTGGTGGACAAGGGCGCT
TCCGCCCAGAGCTTCATCGAGCGGATGACCAACTTCGATAAGAACCTGCCCAACGAGAAGGTGCTGCCCA
AGCACAGCCTGCTGTACGAGTACTTCACCGTGTATAACGAGCTGACCAAAGTGAAATACGTGACCGAGGG
AATGAGAAAGCCCGCCTTCCTGAGCGGCGAGCAGAAAAAGGCCATCGTGGACCTGCTGTTCAAGACCAAC
CGGAAAGTGACCGTGAAGCAGCTGAAAGAGGACTACTTCAAGAAAATCGAGTGCTTCGACTCCGTGGAAA
TCTCCGGCGTGGAAGATCGGTTCAACGCCTCCCTGGGCACATACCACGATCTGCTGAAAATTATCAAGGA
CAAGGACTTCCTGGACAATGAGGAAAACGAGGACATTCTGGAAGATATCGTGCTGACCCTGACACTGTTT
GAGGACAGAGAGATGATCGAGGAACGGCTGAAAACCTATGCCCACCTGTTCGACGACAAAGTGATGAAGC
AGCTGAAGCGGCGGAGATACACCGGCTGGGGCAGGCTGAGCCGGAAGCTGATCAACGGCATCCGGGACAA
GCAGTCCGGCAAGACAATCCTGGATTTCCTGAAGTCCGACGGCTTCGCCAACAGAAACTTCATGCAGCTG
ATCCACGACGACAGCCTGACCTTTAAAGAGGACATCCAGAAAGCCCAGGTGTCCGGCCAGGGCGATAGCC
TGCACGAGCACATTGCCAATCTGGCCGGCAGCCCCGCCATTAAGAAGGGCATCCTGCAGACAGTGAAGGT
GGTGGACGAGCTCGTGAAAGTGATGGGCCGGCACAAGCCCGAGAACATCGTGATCGAAATGGCCAGAGAG
AACCAGACCACCCAGAAGGGACAGAAGAACAGCCGCGAGAGAATGAAGCGGATCGAAGAGGGCATCAAAG
AGCTGGGCAGCCAGATCCTGAAAGAACACCCCGTGGAAAACACCCAGCTGCAGAACGAGAAGCTGTACCT
GTACTACCTGCAGAATGGGCGGGATATGTACGTGGACCAGGAACTGGACATCAACCGGCTGTCCGACTAC
GATGTGGACCATATCGTGCCTCAGAGCTTTCTGAAGGACGACTCCATCGACAACAAGGTGCTGACCAGAA
GCGACAAGAACCGGGGCAAGAGCGACAACGTGCCCTCCGAAGAGGTCGTGAAGAAGATGAAGAACTACTG
GCGGCAGCTGCTGAACGCCAAGCTGATTACCCAGAGAAAGTTCGACAATCTGACCAAGGCCGAGAGAGGC
GGCCTGAGCGAACTGGATAAGGCCGGCTTCATCAAGAGACAGCTGGTGGAAACCCGGCAGATCACAAAGC
ACGTGGCACAGATCCTGGACTCCCGGATGAACACTAAGTACGACGAGAATGACAAGCTGATCCGGGAAGT
GAAAGTGATCACCCTGAAGTCCAAGCTGGTGTCCGATTTCCGGAAGGATTTCCAGTTTTACAAAGTGCGC
GAGATCAACAACTACCACCACGCCCACGACGCCTACCTGAACGCCGTCGTGGGAACCGCCCTGATCAAAA
AGTACCCTAAGCTGGAAAGCGAGTTCGTGTACGGCGACTACAAGGTGTACGACGTGCGGAAGATGATCGC
CAAGAGCGAGCAGGAAATCGGCAAGGCTACCGCCAAGTACTTCTTCTACAGCAACATCATGAACTTTTTC
AAGACCGAGATTACCCTGGCCAACGGCGAGATCCGGAAGCGGCCTCTGATCGAGACAAACGGCGAAACCG
GGGAGATCGTGTGGGATAAGGGCCGGGATTTTGCCACCGTGCGGAAAGTGCTGAGCATGCCCCAAGTGAA
TATCGTGAAAAAGACCGAGGTGCAGACAGGCGGCTTCAGCAAAGAGTCTATCCTGCCCAAGAGGAACAGC
GATAAGCTGATCGCCAGAAAGAAGGACTGGGACCCTAAGAAGTACGGCGGCTTCGACAGCCCCACCGTGG
CCTATTCTGTGCTGGTGGTGGCCAAAGTGGAAAAGGGCAAGTCCAAGAAACTGAAGAGTGTGAAAGAGCT
GCTGGGGATCACCATCATGGAAAGAAGCAGCTTCGAGAAGAATCCCATCGACTTTCTGGAAGCCAAGGGC
TACAAAGAAGTGAAAAAGGACCTGATCATCAAGCTGCCTAAGTACTCCCTGTTCGAGCTGGAAAACGGCC
GGAAGAGAATGCTGGCCTCTGCCGGCGAACTGCAGAAGGGAAACGAACTGGCCCTGCCCTCCAAATATGT
GAACTTCCTGTACCTGGCCAGCCACTATGAGAAGCTGAAGGGCTCCCCCGAGGATAATGAGCAGAAACAG
CTGTTTGTGGAACAGCACAAGCACTACCTGGACGAGATCATCGAGCAGATCAGCGAGTTCTCCAAGAGAG
TGATCCTGGCCGACGCTAATCTGGACAAAGTGCTGTCCGCCTACAACAAGCACCGGGATAAGCCCATCAG
AGAGCAGGCCGAGAATATCATCCACCTGTTTACCCTGACCAATCTGGGAGCCCCTGCCGCCTTCAAGTAC
TTTGACACCACCATCGACCGGAAGAGGTACACCAGCACCAAAGAGGTGCTGGACGCCACCCTGATCCACC
AGAGCATCACCGGCCTGTACGAGACACGGATCGACCTGTCTCAGCTGGGAGGCGACAAGCGACCTGCCGC
CACAAAGAAGGCTGGACAGGCTAAGAAGAAGAAAGATTACAAAGACGATGACGATAAGGGATCCGGCGCA
ACAAACTTCTCTCTGCTGAAACAAGCCGGAGATGTCGAAGAGAATCCTGGACCGACCGAGTACAAGCCCA
CGGTGCGCCTCGCCACCCGCGACGACGTCCCCAGGGCCGTACGCACCCTCGCCGCCGCGTTCGCCGACTA
CCCCGCCACGCGCCACACCGTCGATCCGGACCGCCACATCGAGCGGGTCACCGAGCTGCAAGAACTCTTC
CTCACGCGCGTCGGGCTCGACATCGGCAAGGTGTGGGTCGCGGACGACGGCGCCGCGGTGGCGGTCTGGA
CCACGCCGGAGAGCGTCGAAGCGGGGGCGGTGTTCGCCGAGATCGGCCCGCGCATGGCCGAGTTGAGCGG
TTCCCGGCTGGCCGCGCAGCAACAGATGGAAGGCCTCCTGGCGCCGCACCGGCCCAAGGAGCCCGCGTGG
TTCCTGGCCACCGTCGGAGTCTCGCCCGACCACCAGGGCAAGGGTCTGGGCAGCGCCGTCGTGCTCCCCG
GAGTGGAGGCGGCCGAGCGCGCCGGGGTGCCCGCCTTCCTGGAGACCTCCGCGCCCCGCAACCTCCCCTT
CTACGAGCGGCTCGGCTTCACCGTCACCGCCGACGTCGAGGTGCCCGAAGGACCGCGCACCTGGTGCATG
ACCCGCAAGCCCGGTGCCTGAACGCGTTAAGTCGACAATCAACCTCTGGATTACAAAATTTGTGAAAGAT
TGACTGGTATTCTTAACTATGTTGCTCCTTTTACGCTATGTGGATACGCTGCTTTAATGCCTTTGTATCA
TGCTATTGCTTCCCGTATGGCTTTCATTTTCTCCTCCTTGTATAAATCCTGGTTGCTGTCTCTTTATGAG
GAGTTGTGGCCCGTTGTCAGGCAACGTGGCGTGGTGTGCACTGTGTTTGCTGACGCAACCCCCACTGGTT
GGGGCATTGCCACCACCTGTCAGCTCCTTTCCGGGACTTTCGCTTTCCCCCTCCCTATTGCCACGGCGGA
ACTCATCGCCGCCTGCCTTGCCCGCTGCTGGACAGGGGCTCGGCTGTTGGGCACTGACAATTCCGTGGTG
TTGTCGGGGAAATCATCGTCCTTTCCTTGGCTGCTCGCCTGTGTTGCCACCTGGATTCTGCGCGGGACGT
CCTTCTGCTACGTCCCTTCGGCCCTCAATCCAGCGGACCTTCCTTCCCGCGGCCTGCTGCCGGCTCTGCG
GCCTCTTCCGCGTCTTCGCCTTCGCCCTCAGACGAGTCGGATCTCCCTTTGGGCCGCCTCCCCGCGTCGA
CTTTAAGACCAATGACTTACAAGGCAGCTGTAGATCTTAGCCACTTTTTAAAAGAAAAGGGGGGACTGGA
AGGGCTAATTCACTCCCAACGAAGACAAGATCTGCTTTTTGCTTGTACTGGGTCTCTCTGGTTAGACCAG
ATCTGAGCCTGGGAGCTCTCTGGCTAACTAGGGAACCCACTGCTTAAGCCTCAATAAAGCTTGCCTTGAG
TGCTTCAAGTAGTGTGTGCCCGTCTGTTGTGTGACTCTGGTAACTAGAGATCCCTCAGACCCTTTTAGTC
AGTGTGGAAAATCTCTAGCAGGGCCCGTTTAAACCCGCTGATCAGCCTCGACTGTGCCTTCTAGTTGCCA
GCCATCTGTTGTTTGCCCCTCCCCCGTGCCTTCCTTGACCCTGGAAGGTGCCACTCCCACTGTCCTTTCC
TAATAAAATGAGGAAATTGCATCGCATTGTCTGAGTAGGTGTCATTCTATTCTGGGGGGTGGGGTGGGGC
AGGACAGCAAGGGGGAGGATTGGGAAGACAATAGCAGGCATGCTGGGGATGCGGTGGGCTCTATGGCTTC
TGAGGCGGAAAGAACCAGCTGGGGCTCTAGGGGGTATCCCC
[124 nt withheld, positions 6692-6815]
C
[91 nt withheld, positions 6817-6907]
A
[49 nt withheld, positions 6909-6957]
CCTTTGACGTTGGAGTCCACGTTCTTT
[37 nt withheld, positions 6985-7021]
ACCCTATCTCGGTCTATTCTTTTGATTTATAAGGGATTTTGCCGATTTCGGCCTATTGGTTAAAAAATGA
GCTGATTTAACAAAAATTTAACGCGAATTAATTCTGTGGAATGTGTGTCAGTTAGGGTGTGGAAAGTCCC
CAGGCTCCCCAGCAGGCAGAAGTATGCAAAGCATGCATCTCAATTAGTCAGCAACCAGGTGTGGAAAGTC
CCCAGGCTCCCCAGCAGGCAGAAGTATGCAAAGCATGCATCTCAATTAGTCAGCAACCATAGTCCCGCCC
CTAACTCCGCCCATCCCGCCCCTAACTCCGCCCAGTTCCGCCCATTCTCCGCCCCATGGCTGACTAATTT
TTTTTATTTATGCAGAGGCCGAGGCCGCCTCTGCCTCTGAGCTATTCCAGAAGTAGTGAGGAGGCTTTTT
TGGAGGCCTAGGCTTTTGCAAAAAGCTCCCGGGAGCTTGTATATCCATTTTCGGATCTGATCAGCACGTG
TTGACAATTAATCATCGGCATAGTATATCGGCATAGTATAATACGACAAGGTGAGGAACTAAACCATGGC
CAAGTTGACCAGTGCCGTTCCGGTGCTCACCGCGCGCGACGTCGCCGGAGCGGTCGAGTTCTGGACCGAC
CGGCTCGGGTTCTCCCGGGACTTCGTGGAGGACGACTTCGCCGGTGTGGTCCGGGACGACGTGACCCTGT
TCATCAGCGCGGTCCAGGACCAGGTGGTGCCGGACAACACCCTGGCCTGGGTGTGGGTGCGCGGCCTGGA
CGAGCTGTACGCCGAGTGGTCGGAGGTCGTGTCCACGAACTTCCGGGACGCCTCCGGGCCGGCCATGACC
GAGATCGGCGAGCAGCCGTGGGGGCGGGAGTTCGCCCTGCGCGACCCGGCCGGCAACTGCGTGCACTTCG
TGGCCGAGGAGCAGGACTGACACGTGCTACGAGATTTCGATTCCACCGCCGCCTTCTATGAAAGGTTGGG
CTTCGGAATCGTTTTCCGGGACGCCGGCTGGATGATCCTCCAGCGCGGGGATCTCATGCTGGAGTTCTTC
GCCCACCCCAACTTGTTTATTGCAGCTTATAATGGTTACAAATAAAGCAATAGCATCACAAATTTCACAA
ATAAAGCATTTTTTTCACTGCATTCTAGTTGTGGTTTGTCCAAACTCATCAATGTATCTTATCATGTCTG
TATACCGTCGACCTCTAGCTAGAGCTTGGCGTAATCATGGTCATAGCTGTTTCCTGTGTGAAATTGTTAT
CCGCTCACAATTCCACACAACATACGAGCCGGAAGCATAAAGTGTAAAGCCTGGGGTGCCTAATGAGTGA
GCTAACTCACATTAATTGCGTTGCGCTCACTGCCCGCTTTCCAGTCGGGAAACCTGTCGTGCCAGCTGCA
TTAATGAATCGGCCAACGCGCGGGGAGAGGCGGTTTGCGTATTGGGCGCTCTTCCGCTTCCTCGCTCACT
GACTCGCTGCGCTCGGTCGTTCGGCTGCGGCGAGCGGTATCAGCTCACTCAAAGGCGGTAATACGGTTAT
CCACAGAATCAGGGGATAACGCAGGAAAGAACATGTGAGCAAAAGGCCAGCAAAAGGCCAGGAACCGTAA
AAAGGCCGCGTTGCTGGCGTTTTTCCATAGGCTCCGCCCCCCTGACGAGCATCACAAAAATCGACGCTCA
AGTCAGAGGTGGCGAAACCCGACAGGACTATAAAGATACCAGGCGTTTCCCCCTGGAAGCTCCCTCGTGC
GCTCTCCTGTTCCGACCCTGCCGCTTACCGGATACCTGTCCGCCTTTCTCCCTTCGGGAAGCGTGGCGCT
TTCTCATAGCTCACGCTGTAGGTATCTCAGTTCGGTGTAGGTCGTTCGCTCCAAGCTGGGCTGTGTGCAC
GAACCCCCCGTTCAGCCCGACCGCTGCGCCTTATCCGGTAACTATCGTCTTGAGTCCAACCCGGTAAGAC
ACGACTTATCGCCACTGGCAGCAGCCACTGGTAACAGGATTAGCAGAGCGAGGTATGTAGGCGGTGCTAC
AGAGTTCTTGAAGTGGTGGCCTAACTACGGCTACACTAGAAGAACAGTATTTGGTATCTGCGCTCTGCTG
AAGCCAGTTACCTTCGGAAAAAGAGTTGGTAGCTCTTGATCCGGCAAACAAACCACCGCTGGTAGCGGTG
GTTTTTTTGTTTGCAAGCAGCAGATTACGCGCAGAAAAAAAGGATCTCAAGAAGATCCTTTGATCTTTTC
TACGGGGTCTGACGCTCAGTGGAACGAAAACTCACGTTAAGGGATTTTGGTCATGAGATTATCAAAAAGG
ATCTTCACCTAGATCCTTTTAAATTAAAAATGAAGTTTTAAATCAATCTAAAGTATATATGAGTAAACTT
GGTCTGACAGTTACCAATGCTTAATCAGTGAGGCACCTATCTCAGCGATCTGTCTATTTCGTTCATCCAT
AGTTGCCTGACTCCCCGTCGTGTAGATAACTACGATACGGGAGGGCTTACCATCTGGCCCCAGTGCTGCA
ATGATACCGCGAGACCCACGCTCACCGGCTCCAGATTTATCAGCAATAAACCAGCCAGCCGGAAGGGCCG
AGCGCAGAAGTGGTCCTGCAACTTTATCCGCCTCCATCCAGTCTATTAATTGTTGCCGGGAAGCTAGAGT
AAGTAGTTCGCCAGTTAATAGTTTGCGCAACGTTGTTGCCATTGCTACAGGCATCGTGGTGTCACGCTCG
TCGTTTGGTATGGCTTCATTCAGCTCCGGTTCCCAACGATCAAGGCGAGTTACATGATCCCCCATGTTGT
GCAAAAAAGCGGTTAGCTCCTTCGGTCCTCCGATCGTTGTCAGAAGTAAGTTGGCCGCAGTGTTATCACT
CATGGTTATGGCAGCACTGCATAATTCTCTTACTGTCATGCCATCCGTAAGATGCTTTTCTGTGACTGGT
GAGTACTCAACCAAGTCATTCTGAGAATAGTGTATGCGGCGACCGAGTTGCTCTTGCCCGGCGTCAATAC
GGGATAATACCGCGCCACATAGCAGAACTTTAAAAGTGCTCATCATTGGAAAACGTTCTTCGGGGCGAAA
ACTCTCAAGGATCTTACCGCTGTTGAGATCCAGTTCGATGTAACCCACTCGTGCACCCAACTGATCTTCA
GCATCTTTTACTTTCACCAGCGTTTCTGGGTGAGCAAAAACAGGAAGGCAAAATGCCGCAAAAAAGGGAA
TAAGGGCGACACGGAAATGTTGAATACTCATACTCTTCCTTTTTCAATATTATTGAAGCATTTATCAGGG
TTATTGTCTCATGAGCGGATACATATTTGAATGTATTTAGAAAAATAAACAAATAGGGGTTCCGCGCACA
TTTCCCCGAAAAGTGCCACCTGACGTCGACGGATCGGGAGATCTCCCGATCCCCTATGGTGCACTCTCAG
TACAATCTGCTCTGATGCCGCATAGTTAAGCCAGTATCTGCTCCCTGCTTGTGTGTTGGAGGTCGCTGAG
TAGTGCGCGAGCAAAATTTAAGCTACAACAAGGCAAGGCTTGACCGACAATTGCATGAAGAATCTGCTTA
GGGTTAGGCGTTTTGCGCTGCTTCGCGATGTACGGGCCAGATATACGCGTTGACATTGATTATTGACTAG
TTATTAATAGTAATCAATTACGGGGTCATTAGTTCATAGCCCATATATGGAGTTCCGCGTTACATAACTT
ACGGTAAATGGCCCGCCTGGCTGACCGCCCAACGACCCCCGCCCATTGACGTCAATAATGACGTATGTTC
CCATAGTAACGCCAATAGGGACTTTCCATTGACGTCAATGGGTGGAGTATTTACGGTAAACTGCCCACTT
GGCAGTACATCAAGTGTATCATATGCCAAGTACGCCCCCTATTGACGTCAATGACGGTAAATGGCCCGCC
TGGCATTATGCCCAGTACATGACCTTATGGGACTTTCCTACTTGGCAGTACATCTACGTATTAGTCATCG
CTATTACCATGGTGATGCGGTTTTGGCAGTACATCAATGGGCGTGGATAGCGGTTTGACTCACGGGGATT
TCCAAGTCTCCACCCCATTGACGTCAATGGGAGTTTGTTTTGGCACCAAAATCAACGGGACTTTCCAAAA
TGTCGTAACAACTCCGCCCCATTGACGCAAATGGGCGGTAGGCGTGTACGGTGGGAGGTCTATATAAGCA
GCGCGTTTTGCCTGTACTGGGTCTCTCTGGTTAGACCAGATCTGAGCCTGGGAGCTCTCTGGCTAACTAG
GGAACCCACTGCTTAAGCCTCAATAAAGCTTGCCTTGAGTGCTTCAAGTAGTGTGTGCCCGTCTGTTGTG
TGACTCTGGTAACTAGAGATCCCTCAGACCCTTTTAGTCAGTGTGGAAAATCTCTAGCAGTGGCGCCCGA
ACAGGGACTTGAAAGCGAAAGGGAAACCAGAGGAGCTCTCTCGACGCAGGACTCGGCTTGCTGAAGCGCG
CACGGCAAGAGGCGAGGGGCGGCGACTGGTGAGTACGCCAAAAATTTTGACTAGCGGAGGCTAGAAGGAG
AGAGATGGGTGCGAGAGCGTCAGTATTAAGCGGGGGAGAATTAGATCGCGATGGGAAAAAATTCGGTTAA
GGCCAGGGGGAAAGAAAAAATATAAATTAAAACATATAGTATGGGCAAGCAGGGAGCTAGAACGATTCGC
AGTTAATCCTGGCCTGTTAGAAACATCAGAAGGCTGTAGACAAATACTGGGACAGCTACAACCATCCCTT
CAGACAGGATCAGAAGAACTTAGATCATTATATAATACAGTAGCAACCCTCTATTGTGTGCATCAAAGGA
TAGAGATAAAAGACACCAAGGAAGCTTTAGACAAGATAGAGGAAGAGCAAAACAAAAGTAAGACCACCGC
ACAGCAAGCGGCCGCTGATCTTCAGACCTGGAGGAGGAGATATGAGGGACAATTGGAGAAGTGAATTATA
TAAATATAAAGTAGTAAAAATTGAACCATTAGGAGTAGCACCCACCAAGGCAAAGAGAAGAGTGGTGCAG
AGAGAAAAAAGAGCAGTGGGAATAGGAGCTTTGTTCCTTGGGTTCTTGGGAGCAGCAGGAAGCACTATGG
GCGCAGCGTCAATGACGCTGACGGTACAGGCCAGACAATTATTGTCTGGTATAGTGCAGCAGCAGAACAA
TTTGCTGAGGGCTATTGAGGCGCAACAGCATCTGTTGCAACTCACAGTCTGGGGCATCAAGCAGCTCCAG
GCAAGAATCCTGGCTGTGGAAAGATACCTAAAGGATCAACAGCTCCTGGGGATTTGGGGTTGCTCTGGAA
AACTCATTTGCACCACTGCTGTGCCTTGGAATGCTAGTTGGAGTAATAAATCTCTGGAACAGATTTGGAA
TCACACGACCTGGATGGAGTGGGACAGAGAAATTAACAATTACACAAGCTTAATACACTCCTTAATTGAA
GAATCGCAAAACCAGCAAGAAAAGAATGAACAAGAATTATTGGAATTAGATAAATGGGCAAGTTTGTGGA
ATTGGTTTAACATAACAAATTGGCTGTGGTATATAAAATTATTCATAATGATAGTAGGAGGCTTGGTAGG
TTTAAGAATAGTTTTTGCTGTACTTTCTATAGTGAATAGAGTTAGGCAGGGATATTCACCATTATCGTTT
CAGACCCACCTCCCAACCCCGAGGGGACCCGACAGGCCCGAAGGAATAGAAGAAGAAGGTGGAGAGAGAG
ACAGAGACAGATCCATTCGATTAGTGAACGGATCGGCACTGCGTGCGCCAATTCTGCAGACAAATGGCAG
TATTCATCCACAATTTTAAAAGAAAAGGGGGGATTGGGGGGTACAGTGCAGGGGAAAGAATAGTAGACAT
AATAGCAACAGACATACAAACTAAAGAATTACAAAAACAAATTACAAAAATTCAAAATTTTCGGGTTTAT
TACAGGGACAGCAGAGATCCAGTTTGGTTAATTAAGGTACC
