>Addgene plasmid #92029 | lentiCRISPRv2.sgNf1.4 | depositor partial sequence | sequence record 176869 | sgNf1.4
GATTATCCGAATTCTTAGCA
